>Addgene plasmid #225201 | pLVX-hSYN-meGFP | addgene full sequence | sequence record 455033 | Addgene NGS Result
AGAATCGCAAAACCAGCAAGAAAAGAATGAACAAGAATTATTGGAATTAGATAAATGGGCAAGTTTGTGG
AATTGGTTTAACATAACAAATTGGCTGTGGTATATAAAATTATTCATAATGATAGTAGGAGGCTTGGTAG
GTTTAAGAATAGTTTTTGCTGTACTTTCTATAGTGAATAGAGTTAGGCAGGGATATTCACCATTATCGTT
TCAGACCCACCTCCCAACCCCGAGGGGACCCGACAGGCCCGAAGGAATAGAAGAAGAAGGTGGAGAGAGA
GACAGAGACAGATCCATTCGATTAGTGAACGGATCTCGACGGTATCGCCTTTAAAAGAAAAGGGGGGATT
GGGGGGTACAGTGCAGGGGAAAGAATAGTAGACATAATAGCAACAGACATACAAACTAAAGAATTACAAA
AACAAATTACAAAAATTCAAAATTTTCGGGTTTATTACAGGGACAGCAGAGATCCAGTTTATCGATGCTA
GACTGCAGAGGGCCCTGCGTATGAGTGCAAGTGGGTTTTAGGACCAGGATGAGGCGGGGTGGGGGTGCCT
ACCTGACGACCGACCCCGACCCACTGGACAAGCACCCAACCCCCATTCCCCAAATTGCGCATCCCCTATC
AGAGAGGGGGAGGGGAAACAGGATGCGGCGAGGCGCGTGCGCACTGCCAGCTTCAGCACCGCGGACAGTG
CCTTCGCCCCCGCCTGGCGGCGCGCGCCACCGCCGCCTCAGCACTGAAGGCGCGCTGACGTCACTCGCCG
GTCCCCCGCAAACTCCCCTTCCCGGCCACCTTGGTCGCGTCCGCGCCGCCGCCGGCCCAGCCGGACCGCA
CCACGCGAGGCGCGAGATAGGGGGGCACGGGCGCGACCATCTGCGCTGCGGCGCCGGCGACTCAGCGCTG
CCTCAGTCTGCGGTGGGCAGCGGAGGAGTCGTGTCGTGCCTGAGAGCGCAGTCGATCTAGACGATAAGGG
CGAATTCTGCAGATATCCATCACACTGGCGGCCGCTCGAGCATGCATCTAGAGGATCCACCGGTCGCCAC
CACTAGTGCTAGCGCTACCGGACTCAGATCTCGAGCTCAAGCTTCGAATTCTGCAGTCGACGGTACCGCG
GGCCCGGGATCCACCGGTCGCCACCATGGTGAGCAAGGGCGAGGAGCTGTTCACCGGGGTGGTGCCCATC
CTGGTCGAGCTGGACGGCGACGTAAACGGCCACAAGTTCAGCGTGTCCGGCGAGGGCGAGGGCGATGCCA
CCTACGGCAAGCTGACCCTGAAGTTCATCTGCACCACCGGCAAGCTGCCCGTGCCCTGGCCCACCCTCGT
GACCACCCTGACCTACGGCGTGCAGTGCTTCAGCCGCTACCCCGACCACATGAAGCAGCACGACTTCTTC
AAGTCCGCCATGCCCGAAGGCTACGTCCAGGAGCGCACCATCTTCTTCAAGGACGACGGCAACTACAAGA
CCCGCGCCGAGGTGAAGTTCGAGGGCGACACCCTGGTGAACCGCATCGAGCTGAAGGGCATCGACTTCAA
GGAGGACGGCAACATCCTGGGGCACAAGCTGGAGTACAACTACAACAGCCACAACGTCTATATCATGGCC
GACAAGCAGAAGAACGGCATCAAGGTGAACTTCAAGATCCGCCACAACATCGAGGACGGCAGCGTGCAGC
TCGCCGACCACTACCAGCAGAACACCCCCATCGGCGACGGCCCCGTGCTGCTGCCCGACAACCACTACCT
GAGCACCCAGTCCAAGCTGAGCAAAGACCCCAACGAGAAGCGCGATCACATGGTCCTGCTGGAGTTCGTG
ACCGCCGCCGGGATCACTCTCGGCATGGACGAGCTGTACAAGTAAACGCGTCTGGAACAATCAACCTCTG
GATTACAAAATTTGTGAAAGATTGACTGGTATTCTTAACTATGTTGCTCCTTTTACGCTATGTGGATACG
CTGCTTTAATGCCTTTGTATCATGCTATTGCTTCCCGTATGGCTTTCATTTTCTCCTCCTTGTATAAATC
CTGGTTGCTGTCTCTTTATGAGGAGTTGTGGCCCGTTGTCAGGCAACGTGGCGTGGTGTGCACTGTGTTT
GCTGACGCAACCCCCACTGGTTGGGGCATTGCCACCACCTGTCAGCTCCTTTCCGGGACTTTCGCTTTCC
CCCTCCCTATTGCCACGGCGGAACTCATCGCCGCCTGCCTTGCCCGCTGCTGGACAGGGGCTCGGCTGTT
GGGCACTGACAATTCCGTGGTGTTGTCGGGGAAGCTGACGTCCTTTCCATGGCTGCTCGCCTGTGTTGCC
ACCTGGATTCTGCGCGGGACGTCCTTCTGCTACGTCCCTTCGGCCCTCAATCCAGCGGACCTTCCTTCCC
GCGGCCTGCTGCCGGCTCTGCGGCCTCTTCCGCGTCTTCGCCTTCGCCCTCAGACGAGTCGGATCTCCCT
TTGGGCCGCCTCCCCGCCTGGAATTAATTCTGCAGTCGAGACCTAGAAAAACATGGAGCAATCACAAGTA
GCAATACAGCAGCTACCAATGCTGATTGTGCCTGGCTAGAAGCACAAGAGGAGGAGGAGGTGGGTTTTCC
AGTCACACCTCAGGTACCTTTAAGACCAATGACTTACAAGGCAGCTGTAGATCTTAGCCACTTTTTAAAA
GAAAAGAGGGGACTGGAAGGGCTAATTCACTCCCAACGAAGACAAGATATCCTTGATCTGTGGATCTACC
ACACACAAGGCTACTTCCCTGATTAGCAGAACTACACACCAGGGCCAGGGGTCAGATATCCACTGACCTT
TGGATGGTGCTACAAGCTAGTACCAGTTGAGCCAGATAAGGTAGAAGAGGCCAATAAAGGAGAGAACACC
AGCTTGTTACACCCTGTGAGCCTGCATGGGATGGATGACCCGGAGAGAGAAGTGTTAGAGTGGAGGTTTG
ACAGCCGCCTAGCATTTCATCACGTGGCCCGAGAGCTGCATCCGGAGTACTTCAAGAACTGCTGATATCG
AGCTTGCTACAAGGGACTTTCCGCTGGGGACTTTCCAGGGAGGCGTGGCCTGGGCGGGACTGGGGAGTGG
CGAGCCCTCAGATCCTGCATATAAGCAGCTGCTTTTTGCCTGTACTGGGTCTCTCTGGTTAGACCAGATC
TGAGCCTGGGAGCTCTCTGGCTAACTAGGGAACCCACTGCTTAAGCCTCAATAAAGCTTGCCTTGAGTGC
TTCAAGTAGTGTGTGCCCGTCTGTTGTGTGACTCTGGTAACTAGAGATCCCTCAGACCCTTTTAGTCAGT
GTGGAAAATCTCTAGCAGTAGTAGTTCATGTCATCTTATTATTCAGTATTTATAACTTGCAAAGAAATGA
ATATCAGAGAGTGAGAGGCCTTGACATTGCTAGCGTTTACCGTCGACCTCTAGCTAGAGCTTGGCGTAAT
CATGGTCATAGCTGTTTCCTGTGTGAAATTGTTATCCGCTCACAATTCCACACAACATACGAGCCGGAAG
CATAAAGTGTAAAGCCTGGGGTGCCTAATGAGTGAGCTAACTCACATTAATTGCGTTGCGCTCACTGCCC
GCTTTCCAGTCGGGAAACCTGTCGTGCCAGCTGCATTAATGAATCGGCCAACGCGCGGGGAGAGGCGGTT
TGCGTATTGGGCGCTCTTCCGCTTCCTCGCTCACTGACTCGCTGCGCTCGGTCGTTCGGCTGCGGCGAGC
GGTATCAGCTCACTCAAAGGCGGTAATACGGTTATCCACAGAATCAGGGGATAACGCAGGAAAGAACATG
TGAGCAAAAGGCCAGCAAAAGGCCAGGAACCGTAAAAAGGCCGCGTTGCTGGCGTTTTTCCATAGGCTCC
GCCCCCCTGACGAGCATCACAAAAATCGACGCTCAAGTCAGAGGTGGCGAAACCCGACAGGACTATAAAG
ATACCAGGCGTTTCCCCCTGGAAGCTCCCTCGTGCGCTCTCCTGTTCCGACCCTGCCGCTTACCGGATAC
CTGTCCGCCTTTCTCCCTTCGGGAAGCGTGGCGCTTTCTCATAGCTCACGCTGTAGGTATCTCAGTTCGG
TGTAGGTCGTTCGCTCCAAGCTGGGCTGTGTGCACGAACCCCCCGTTCAGCCCGACCGCTGCGCCTTATC
CGGTAACTATCGTCTTGAGTCCAACCCGGTAAGACACGACTTATCGCCACTGGCAGCAGCCACTGGTAAC
AGGATTAGCAGAGCGAGGTATGTAGGCGGTGCTACAGAGTTCTTGAAGTGGTGGCCTAACTACGGCTACA
CTAGAAGAACAGTATTTGGTATCTGCGCTCTGCTGAAGCCAGTTACCTTCGGAAAAAGAGTTGGTAGCTC
TTGATCCGGCAAACAAACCACCGCTGGTAGCGGTGGTTTTTTTGTTTGCAAGCAGCAGATTACGCGCAGA
AAAAAAGGATCTCAAGAAGATCCTTTGATCTTTTCTACGGGGTCTGACGCTCAGTGGAACGAAAACTCAC
GTTAAGGGATTTTGGTCATGAGATTATCAAAAAGGATCTTCACCTAGATCCTTTTAAATTAAAAATGAAG
TTTTAAATCAATCTAAAGTATATATGAGTAAACTTGGTCTGACAGTTACCAATGCTTAATCAGTGAGGCA
CCTATCTCAGCGATCTGTCTATTTCGTTCATCCATAGTTGCCTGACTCCCCGTCGTGTAGATAACTACGA
TACGGGAGGGCTTACCATCTGGCCCCAGTGCTGCAATGATACCGCGAGACCCACGCTCACCGGCTCCAGA
TTTATCAGCAATAAACCAGCCAGCCGGAAGGGCCGAGCGCAGAAGTGGTCCTGCAACTTTATCCGCCTCC
ATCCAGTCTATTAATTGTTGCCGGGAAGCTAGAGTAAGTAGTTCGCCAGTTAATAGTTTGCGCAACGTTG
TTGCCATTGCTACAGGCATCGTGGTGTCACGCTCGTCGTTTGGTATGGCTTCATTCAGCTCCGGTTCCCA
ACGATCAAGGCGAGTTACATGATCCCCCATGTTGTGCAAAAAAGCGGTTAGCTCCTTCGGTCCTCCGATC
GTTGTCAGAAGTAAGTTGGCCGCAGTGTTATCACTCATGGTTATGGCAGCACTGCATAATTCTCTTACTG
TCATGCCATCCGTAAGATGCTTTTCTGTGACTGGTGAGTACTCAACCAAGTCATTCTGAGAATAGTGTAT
GCGGCGACCGAGTTGCTCTTGCCCGGCGTCAATACGGGATAATACCGCGCCACATAGCAGAACTTTAAAA
GTGCTCATCATTGGAAAACGTTCTTCGGGGCGAAAACTCTCAAGGATCTTACCGCTGTTGAGATCCAGTT
CGATGTAACCCACTCGTGCACCCAACTGATCTTCAGCATCTTTTACTTTCACCAGCGTTTCTGGGTGAGC
AAAAACAGGAAGGCAAAATGCCGCAAAAAAGGGAATAAGGGCGACACGGAAATGTTGAATACTCATACTC
TTCCTTTTTCAATATTATTGAAGCATTTATCAGGGTTATTGTCTCATGAGCGGATACATATTTGAATGTA
TTTAGAAAAATAAACAAATAGGGGTTCCGCGCACATTTCCCCGAAAAGTGCCACCTGACGTCGACGGATC
GGGAGATCAACTTGTTTATTGCAGCTTATAATGGTTACAAATAAAGCAATAGCATCACAAATTTCACAAA
TAAAGCATTTTTTTCACTGCATTCTAGTTGTGGTTTGTCCAAACTCATCAATGTATCTTATCATGTCTGG
ATCAACTGGATAACTCAAGCTAACCAAAATCATCCCAAACTTCCCACCCCATACCCTATTACCACTGCCA
ATTACCTGTGGTTTCATTTACTCTAAACCTGTGATTCCTCTGAATTATTTTCATTTTAAAGAAATTGTAT
TTGTTAAATATGTACTACAAACTTAGTAGTTGGAAGGGCTAATTCACTCCCAAAGAAGACAAGATATCCT
TGATCTGTGGATCTACCACACACAAGGCTACTTCCCTGATTAGCAGAACTACACACCAGGGCCAGGGGTC
AGATATCCACTGACCTTTGGATGGTGCTACAAGCTAGTACCAGTTGAGCCAGATAAGGTAGAAGAGGCCA
ATAAAGGAGAGAACACCAGCTTGTTACACCCTGTGAGCCTGCATGGGATGGATGACCCGGAGAGAGAAGT
GTTAGAGTGGAGGTTTGACAGCCGCCTAGCATTTCATCACGTGGCCCGAGAGCTGCATCCGGAGTACTTC
AAGAACTGCTGATATCGAGCTTGCTACAAGGGACTTTCCGCTGGGGACTTTCCAGGGAGGCGTGGCCTGG
GCGGGACTGGGGAGTGGCGAGCCCTCAGATCCTGCATATAAGCAGCTGCTTTTTGCCTGTACTGGGTCTC
TCTGGTTAGACCAGATCTGAGCCTGGGAGCTCTCTGGCTAACTAGGGAACCCACTGCTTAAGCCTCAATA
AAGCTTGCCTTGAGTGCTTCAAGTAGTGTGTGCCCGTCTGTTGTGTGACTCTGGTAACTAGAGATCCCTC
AGACCCTTTTAGTCAGTGTGGAAAATCTCTAGCAGTGGCGCCCGAACAGGGACTTGAAAGCGAAAGGGAA
ACCAGAGGAGCTCTCTCGACGCAGGACTCGGCTTGCTGAAGCGCGCACGGCAAGAGGCGAGGGGCGGCGA
CTGGTGAGTACGCCAAAAATTTTGACTAGCGGAGGCTAGAAGGAGAGAGATGGGTGCGAGAGCGTCAGTA
TTAAGCGGGGGAGAATTAGATCGCGATGGGAAAAAATTCGGTTAAGGCCAGGGGGAAAGAAAAAATATAA
ATTAAAACATATAGTATGGGCAAGCAGGGAGCTAGAACGATTCGCAGTTAATCCTGGCCTGTTAGAAACA
TCAGAAGGCTGTAGACAAATACTGGGACAGCTACAACCATCCCTTCAGACAGGATCAGAAGAACTTAGAT
CATTATATAATACAGTAGCAACCCTCTATTGTGTGCATCAAAGGATAGAGATAAAAGACACCAAGGAAGC
TTTAGACAAGATAGAGGAAGAGCAAAACAAAAGTAAGACCACCGCACAGCAAGCGGCCGGCCGCTGATCT
TCAGACCTGGAGGAGGAGATATGAGGGACAATTGGAGAAGTGAATTATATAAATATAAAGTAGTAAAAAT
TGAACCATTAGGAGTAGCACCCACCAAGGCAAAGAGAAGAGTGGTGCAGAGAGAAAAAAGAGCAGTGGGA
ATAGGAGCTTTGTTCCTTGGGTTCTTGGGAGCAGCAGGAAGCACTATGGGCGCAGCGTCAATGACGCTGA
CGGTACAGGCCAGACAATTATTGTCTGGTATAGTGCAGCAGCAGAACAATTTGCTGAGGGCTATTGAGGC
GCAACAGCATCTGTTGCAACTCACAGTCTGGGGCATCAAGCAGCTCCAGGCAAGAATCCTGGCTGTGGAA
AGATACCTAAAGGATCAACAGCTCCTGGGGATTTGGGGTTGCTCTGGAAAACTCATTTGCACCACTGCTG
TGCCTTGGAATGCTAGTTGGAGTAATAAATCTCTGGAACAGATTTGGAATCACACGACCTGGATGGAGTG
GGACAGAGAAATTAACAATTACACAAGCTTAATACACTCCTTAATTGA
Features (pLannotate 1.2.2; 22 found; start..end, strand, type, name):
    215..315     +  CDS            Rev (fragment): human immunodeficiency virus 1 (HIV-1) Rev protein; rev; enhances nuclear export of unspliced and incompletely spliced viral mRNAs
    330..445     +  misc_feature   cPPT/CTS: central polypurine tract and central termination sequence of HIV-1 (lacking the first T)
    514..961     +  promoter       hSyn promoter: human synapsin I promoter; confers neuron-specific expression (Kügler et al., 2003)
   1058..1138    +  misc_feature   MCS: multiple cloning site
   1146..1865    +  CDS            mEGFP: enhanced GFP with monomerizing A206K mutation (Zacharias et al., 2002) mammalian codon-optimized
   1879..2467    +  misc_feature   WPRE: woodchuck hepatitis virus posttranscriptional regulatory element
   2484..3002    +  CDS            nef (fragment): NEF_HV1BR - Experimental evidence at protein level: Swiss-Prot protein existence level 1. Extracellular Nef protein targets CD4(+) T-lymphocytes for apoptosis by interacting with CXCR4 surface receptors (PubMed:14990729). From Human immunodeficiency virus type 1 group M subtype B (isolate BRU/LAI) (HIV-1).
   3050..3307    +  LTR            5' LTR (truncated): truncated 5' long terminal repeat (LTR) from HIV-1
   3459..3475    -  protein_bind   lac operator: The lac repressor binds to the lac operator to inhibit transcription in E. coli. This inhibition can be relieved by adding lactose or isopropyl-β-D-thiogalactopyranoside (IPTG). lac repressor encoded by lacI
   3483..3513    -  promoter       lac promoter: promoter for the E. coli lac operon
   3528..3549    -  protein_bind   CAP binding site: CAP binding activates transcription in the presence of cAMP. E. coli catabolite activator protein
   3562..3654    -  CDS            lacI (fragment): lac repressor; lacI; The lac repressor binds to the lac operator to inhibit transcription in E. coli. This inhibition can be relieved by adding lactose or isopropyl-β-D-thiogalactopyranoside (IPTG).
   3837..4425    -  rep_origin     ori: high-copy-number ColE1/pMB1/pBR322/pUC origin of replication
   4596..5456    -  CDS            AmpR: β-lactamase; bla; confers resistance to ampicillin, carbenicillin, and related antibiotics
   5457..5561    -  promoter       AmpR promoter: bla
   5609..5743    +  polyA_signal   SV40 poly(A) signal: SV40 polyadenylation signal
   5910..6239    +  CDS            nef (fragment): NEF_HV1BR - Experimental evidence at protein level: Swiss-Prot protein existence level 1. Extracellular Nef protein targets CD4(+) T-lymphocytes for apoptosis by interacting with CXCR4 surface receptors (PubMed:14990729). From Human immunodeficiency virus type 1 group M subtype B (isolate BRU/LAI) (HIV-1).
   6287..6544    +  LTR            5' LTR (truncated): truncated 5' long terminal repeat (LTR) from HIV-1
   6591..6716    +  misc_feature   HIV-1 Ψ: packaging signal of human immunodeficiency virus type 1
   6700..7038    +  CDS            HIV-1 gag (fragment): gag protein from human immunodeficiency virus 1; gag
   7213..7446    +  misc_feature   RRE: The Rev response element (RRE) of HIV-1 allows for Rev-dependent mRNA export from the nucleus to the cytoplasm.
   7604..202     +  CDS            env (fragment) (across the origin): ENV_HV2ST - Experimental evidence at protein level: Swiss-Prot protein existence level 1. The gp120-gp41 heterodimer allows rapid transcytosis of the virus through CD4 negative cells such as simple epithelial monolayers of the intestinal, rectal and endocervical epithelial barriers. Both gp120 and gp41 specifically recognize glycosphingolipids galactosyl- ceramide (GalCer) or 3' sulfo-galactosyl-ceramide (GalS) present in the lipid rafts structures of epithelial cells. Binding to these alternative receptors allows the rapid transcytosis of the virus through the epithelial cells. This transcyto
