[The description below was written by a language model from this plasmid's Addgene catalogue record and pLannotate feature annotations shown in this document.]
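Description:
pLVX-hSYN-meGFP is an HIV-1-based lentiviral transfer plasmid for neuron-restricted expression of a monomeric green fluorescent protein in mammalian cells. It was built on a pLVX-type backbone taken from another deposited plasmid. It is propagated in E. coli through a high-copy ColE1/pUC-type origin and selected with ampicillin via the β-lactamase gene. The record lists a recombination-deficient "stable" strain as the growth host, a common choice for plasmids carrying repeated LTR sequences. Remnants of the lac promoter/operator region and an SV40 polyadenylation signal lie in the bacterial backbone outside the viral genome.

The annotated viral region runs from an upstream LTR through the Ψ packaging signal, a partial gag sequence, the Rev response element and the cPPT/CTS. These elements support packaging of the genomic RNA, Rev-dependent nuclear export and efficient nuclear import in non-dividing cells. Next comes the human synapsin I promoter, which confers neuron-specific transcription, followed by a short multiple cloning site and the mEGFP coding sequence. This is EGFP carrying the A206K monomerizing mutation, although the catalogue insert field simply says eGFP; it was amplified from another deposited plasmid and inserted between SpeI and MluI sites, both retained. A WPRE downstream enhances transcript stability and expression, and the downstream LTR closes the cassette. Both LTRs are flagged by the annotation software as truncated 5' LTRs flanked by nef fragments, so the table alone does not establish whether the vector is self-inactivating. No mammalian selection marker is annotated.

Packaging functions must be supplied in trans to produce virus. The construct serves as a fluorescent fill, transduction marker or control for neurons.
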