Addgene plasmid #225201: pLVX-hSYN-meGFP
Purpose: Lentiviral construct expressing meGFP from human synapsin promoter.
Depositing lab: Thomas Schwarz. Depositing organization: Boston Children's Hospital. Publication: Energy stress activates AMPK to arrest mitochondria via phosphorylation of TRAK1. Falk JE, Henke T, Gowrisankaran S, Wanderoy S, Basu H, Greally S, Steen J, Schwarz TL. J Cell Biol. 2026 Apr 6;225(4):e202501023. doi: 10.1083/jcb.202501023. Epub 2026 Jan 30. PubMed 41615403.
Backbone
  Vector backbone: Addgene plasmid 173069
  Vector type: Mammalian Expression, Lentiviral
Growth in bacteria
  Bacterial resistance: Ampicillin, 100 μg/mL
  Growth temperature: 37°C
  Growth strain: NEB Stable
  Copy number: High Copy
Gene/Insert
  Gene/Insert name: eGFP
  Promoter: hSYN1
  Cloning method: Restriction Enzyme; 5′ cloning site SpeI (not destroyed); 3′ cloning site MluI (not destroyed)
  Sequencing primers: 5′ NA
Resource information
  A portion of this plasmid was derived from a plasmid made by: eGFP was amplified from plasmid 54767
Terms and licenses: Academic/Nonprofit Terms; Industry Terms: Not Available to Industry
How to cite: pLVX-hSYN-meGFP was a gift from Thomas Schwarz (Addgene plasmid # 225201 ; http://n2t.net/addgene:225201 ; RRID:Addgene_225201)
